>Addgene plasmid #233629 | psiCHECK2-Eef2TOPm-RLCP-HCVIRES-FL | addgene full sequence | sequence record 464747 | Addgene NGS Result
AGATCTGCGCAGCACCATGGCCTGAAATAACCTCTGAAAGAGGAACTTGGTTAGGTACCTTTTGAGACAG
GGTTTCTCTGTGTAGCCCTGGCTGTCCTGGAACTCACTCTGTAGACCAGCCTGGCCTCGAACTCAGAAAT
TGGCCTGCCTCTGTCTCTGCTGGGATTAAAGGCATGCACCACCAACGCCCCGCCTTTTTGTTTGTTTTTA
AGATAGGGTTTCTTGATTTAGCCTTGTCTGTCATGGAACTCACTCTGTAGACCAGGTTAGCCTTGAACAA
AGATCTCCTGTCTTTGCCTTCTAAATGCTGGGATTAAAGGCGTGCACCACTACTGTCTGCCTTTTGTTTT
GGTTTTATCATAATTGTTGCATTTTTGCCCGCAGGAGGATCAGGAATTCAAGGACAACCTCTACAGCCAA
CCCAGTTGAGGGCCAGCCTGTTCTATCGAGATCCTGTCTCCGGACAAAAAAAGTTTCATGAGAGCGTGGT
GTGTTGGCACAGTCTTTTAGTCCGAGCACTGACGCAGTAGATTAAGGCAGATCTTCATGATTTGGTGCGG
TCCTGGGCTGCATCCAAAGACCTTGTTTCCAAAACAAACAAACGAAAAAGTGTAATAAAAATACAAGCAA
GGTTTTGCAGAAATAAATCTGTGGCCTCAAGGGTCCCTTTCTCCAGCTTTTCCCAGAGGTGTCAAATTAC
ATAACAGTCTCAAACCCAGGAAATTGAACTTTGGCACAACCCACTGACCGGTCCGAATTTCAAAGTCTTT
TTCCTATTGACCTACAAGGTTTTCAAGAATCATGTTGTAAGCAACTGTGTTCTGAGGAATCTATGTTTAA
AAACCCACCCGTGGATCTTGGCCCAGGGTCCAGAGACTGAGCTAGCCACGCCCCGGCCGCGCCGCAGCCA
CTCCCACGGCAGTTCAAGTGTTAAGTCCCAAAGACCGCGCTCTGTGCATGCGCAGACCCGTCCACAGCTG
GCTCCTAGCCAACCCGGCCGGACGAGCACCCGGCGCCGTCACGTGACGCACCCAACCGGCGTCGACCTAT
AAAAGGCCGGGCGTTGACGTCAGCGGTCAGGAAGGCCGCAGCCGCCGCCATCGTCGGCGCGCTTCCCTGT
TCACCTCTGACTCTGAGAATCCGTCGCCATCCGCCACCATGGCTTCCAAGGTGTACGACCCCGAGCAACG
CAAACGCATGATCACTGGGCCTCAGTGGTGGGCTCGCTGCAAGCAAATGAACGTGCTGGACTCCTTCATC
AACTACTATGATTCCGAGAAGCACGCCGAGAACGCCGTGATTTTTCTGCATGGTAACGCTGCCTCCAGCT
ACCTGTGGAGGCACGTCGTGCCTCACATCGAGCCCGTGGCTAGATGCATCATCCCTGATCTGATCGGAAT
GGGTAAGTCCGGCAAGAGCGGGAATGGCTCATATCGCCTCCTGGATCACTACAAGTACCTCACCGCTTGG
TTCGAGCTGCTGAACCTTCCAAAGAAAATCATCTTTGTGGGCCACGACTGGGGGGCTTGTCTGGCCTTTC
ACTACTCCTACGAGCACCAAGACAAGATCAAGGCCATCGTCCATGCTGAGAGTGTCGTGGACGTGATCGA
GTCCTGGGACGAGTGGCCTGACATCGAGGAGGATATCGCCCTGATCAAGAGCGAAGAGGGCGAGAAAATG
GTGCTTGAGAATAACTTCTTCGTCGAGACCATGCTCCCAAGCAAGATCATGCGGAAACTGGAGCCTGAGG
AGTTCGCTGCCTACCTGGAGCCATTCAAGGAGAAGGGCGAGGTTAGACGGCCTACCCTCTCCTGGCCTCG
CGAGATCCCTCTCGTTAAGGGAGGCAAGCCCGACGTCGTCCAGATTGTCCGCAACTACAACGCCTACCTT
CGGGCCAGCGACGATCTGCCTAAGATGTTCATCGAGTCCGACCCTGGGTTCTTTTCCAACGCTATTGTCG
AGGGAGCTAAGAAGTTCCCTAACACCGAGTTCGTGAAGGTGAAGGGCCTCCACTTCAGCCAGGAGGACGC
TCCAGATGAAATGGGTAAGTACATCAAGAGCTTCGTGGAGCGCGTGCTGAAGAACGAGCAGAATTCTGCT
TGCAAGAACTGGTTCAGTAGCTTAAGCCACTTTGTGATCCACCTTAACAGCCACGGCTTCCCTCCCGAGG
TGGAGGAGCAGGCCGCCGGCACCCTGCCCATGAGCTGCGCCCAGGAGAGCGGCATGGATAGACACCCTGC
TGCTTGCGCCAGCGCCAGGATCAACGTCTAATTCTAGGCGATCGCTCGAGGCCAGCCCCCTGATGGGGGC
GACACTCCACCATGAATCACTCCCCTGTGAGGAACTACTGTCTTCACGCAGAAAGCGTCTAGCCATGGCG
TTAGTATGAGTGTCGTGCAGCCTCCAGGACCCCCCCTCCCGGGAGAGCCATAGTGGTCTGCGGAACCGGT
GAGTACACCGGAATTGCCAGGACGACCGGGTCCTTTCTTGGAGTTACCCGCTCAATGCCTGGAGATTTGG
GCGTGCCCCCGCAAGACTGCTAGCCGAGTAGTGTTGGGTCGCGAAAGGCCTTGTGGTACTGCCTGATAGG
GTGCTTGCGAGTGCCCCGGGAGGTCTCGTAGACCGTGCACCATGAGCACGAATCCTAAACCTCAAAGAAA
AACCAAACGTAACATGGCCGATGCTAAGAACATTAAGAAGGGCCCTGCTCCCTTCTACCCTCTGGAGGAT
GGCACCGCTGGCGAGCAGCTGCACAAGGCCATGAAGAGGTATGCCCTGGTGCCTGGCACCATTGCCTTCA
CCGATGCCCACATTGAGGTGGACATCACCTATGCCGAGTACTTCGAGATGTCTGTGCGCCTGGCCGAGGC
CATGAAGAGGTACGGCCTGAACACCAACCACCGCATCGTGGTGTGCTCTGAGAACTCTCTGCAGTTCTTC
ATGCCAGTGCTGGGCGCCCTGTTCATCGGAGTGGCCGTGGCCCCTGCTAACGACATTTACAACGAGCGCG
AGCTGCTGAACAGCATGGGCATTTCTCAGCCTACCGTGGTGTTCGTGTCTAAGAAGGGCCTGCAGAAGAT
CCTGAACGTGCAGAAGAAGCTGCCTATCATCCAGAAGATCATCATCATGGACTCTAAGACCGACTACCAG
GGCTTCCAGAGCATGTACACATTCGTGACATCTCATCTGCCTCCTGGCTTCAACGAGTACGACTTCGTGC
CAGAGTCTTTCGACAGGGACAAAACCATTGCCCTGATCATGAACAGCTCTGGGTCTACCGGCCTGCCTAA
GGGCGTGGCCCTGCCTCATCGCACCGCCTGTGTGCGCTTCTCTCACGCCCGCGACCCTATTTTCGGCAAC
CAGATCATCCCCGACACCGCTATTCTGAGCGTGGTGCCATTCCACCACGGCTTCGGCATGTTCACCACCC
TGGGCTACCTGATTTGCGGCTTTCGGGTGGTGCTGATGTACCGCTTCGAGGAGGAGCTGTTCCTGCGCAG
CCTGCAAGACTACAAAATTCAGTCTGCCCTGCTGGTGCCAACCCTGTTCAGCTTCTTCGCTAAGAGCACC
CTGATCGACAAGTACGACCTGTCTAACCTGCACGAGATTGCCTCTGGCGGCGCCCCACTGTCTAAGGAGG
TGGGCGAAGCCGTGGCCAAGCGCTTTCATCTGCCAGGCATCCGCCAGGGCTACGGCCTGACCGAGACAAC
CAGCGCCATTCTGATTACCCCAGAGGGCGACGACAAGCCTGGCGCCGTGGGCAAGGTGGTGCCATTCTTC
GAGGCCAAGGTGGTGGACCTGGACACCGGCAAGACCCTGGGAGTGAACCAGCGCGGCGAGCTGTGTGTGC
GCGGCCCTATGATTATGTCCGGCTACGTGAATAACCCTGAGGCCACAAACGCCCTGATCGACAAGGACGG
CTGGCTGCACTCTGGCGACATTGCCTACTGGGACGAGGACGAGCACTTCTTCATCGTGGACCGCCTGAAG
TCTCTGATCAAGTACAAGGGCTACCAGGTGGCCCCAGCCGAGCTGGAGTCTATCCTGCTGCAGCACCCTA
ACATTTTCGACGCCGGAGTGGCCGGCCTGCCCGACGACGATGCCGGCGAGCTGCCTGCCGCCGTCGTCGT
GCTGGAACACGGCAAGACCATGACCGAGAAGGAGATCGTGGACTATGTGGCCAGCCAGGTGACAACCGCC
AAGAAGCTGCGCGGCGGAGTGGTGTTCGTGGACGAGGTGCCCAAGGGCCTGACCGGCAAGCTGGACGCCC
GCAAGATCCGCGAGATCCTGATCAAGGCTAAGAAAGGCGGCAAGATCGCCGTGTAATAATTCTAGAGTCG
GGGCGGCCGGCCGCTTCGAGCAGACATGATAAGATACATTGATGAGTTTGGACAAACCACAACTAGAATG
CAGTGAAAAAAATGCTTTATTTGTGAAATTTGTGATGCTATTGCTTTATTTGTAACCATTATAAGCTGCA
ATAAACAAGTTAACAACAACAATTGCATTCATTTTATGTTTCAGGTTCAGGGGGAGGTGTGGGAGGTTTT
TTAAAGCAAGTAAAACCTCTACAAATGTGGTAAAATCGATAAGGATCCAGGTGGCACTTTTCGGGGAAAT
GTGCGCGGAACCCCTATTTGTTTATTTTTCTAAATACATTCAAATATGTATCCGCTCATGAGACAATAAC
CCTGATAAATGCTTCAATAATATTGAAAAAGGAAGAGTATGAGTATTCAACATTTCCGTGTCGCCCTTAT
TCCCTTTTTTGCGGCATTTTGCCTTCCTGTTTTTGCTCACCCAGAAACGCTGGTGAAAGTAAAAGATGCT
GAAGATCAGTTGGGTGCACGAGTGGGTTACATCGAACTGGATCTCAACAGCGGTAAGATCCTTGAGAGTT
TTCGCCCCGAAGAACGTTTTCCAATGATGAGCACTTTTAAAGTTCTGCTATGTGGCGCGGTATTATCCCG
TATTGACGCCGGGCAAGAGCAACTCGGTCGCCGCATACACTATTCTCAGAATGACTTGGTTGAGTACTCA
CCAGTCACAGAAAAGCATCTTACGGATGGCATGACAGTAAGAGAATTATGCAGTGCTGCCATAACCATGA
GTGATAACACTGCGGCCAACTTACTTCTGACAACGATCGGAGGACCGAAGGAGCTAACCGCTTTTTTGCA
CAACATGGGGGATCATGTAACTCGCCTTGATCGTTGGGAACCGGAGCTGAATGAAGCCATACCAAACGAC
GAGCGTGACACCACGATGCCTGTAGCAATGGCAACAACGTTGCGCAAACTATTAACTGGCGAACTACTTA
CTCTAGCTTCCCGGCAACAATTAATAGACTGGATGGAGGCGGATAAAGTTGCAGGACCACTTCTGCGCTC
GGCCCTTCCGGCTGGCTGGTTTATTGCTGATAAATCTGGAGCCGGTGAGCGTGGGTCTCGCGGTATCATT
GCAGCACTGGGGCCAGATGGTAAGCCCTCCCGTATCGTAGTTATCTACACGACGGGGAGTCAGGCAACTA
TGGATGAACGAAATAGACAGATCGCTGAGATAGGTGCCTCACTGATTAAGCATTGGTAACTGTCAGACCA
AGTTTACTCATATATACTTTAGATTGATTTAAAACTTCATTTTTAATTTAAAAGGATCTAGGTGAAGATC
CTTTTTGATAATCTCATGACCAAAATCCCTTAACGTGAGTTTTCGTTCCACTGAGCGTCAGACCCCGTAG
AAAAGATCAAAGGATCTTCTTGAGATCCTTTTTTTCTGCGCGTAATCTGCTGCTTGCAAACAAAAAAACC
ACCGCTACCAGCGGTGGTTTGTTTGCCGGATCAAGAGCTACCAACTCTTTTTCCGAAGGTAACTGGCTTC
AGCAGAGCGCAGATACCAAATACTGTTCTTCTAGTGTAGCCGTAGTTAGGCCACCACTTCAAGAACTCTG
TAGCACCGCCTACATACCTCGCTCTGCTAATCCTGTTACCAGTGGCTGCTGCCAGTGGCGATAAGTCGTG
TCTTACCGGGTTGGACTCAAGACGATAGTTACCGGATAAGGCGCAGCGGTCGGGCTGAACGGGGGGTTCG
TGCACACAGCCCAGCTTGGAGCGAACGACCTACACCGAACTGAGATACCTACAGCGTGAGCTATGAGAAA
GCGCCACGCTTCCCGAAGGGAGAAAGGCGGACAGGTATCCGGTAAGCGGCAGGGTCGGAACAGGAGAGCG
CACGAGGGAGCTTCCAGGGGGAAACGCCTGGTATCTTTATAGTCCTGTCGGGTTTCGCCACCTCTGACTT
GAGCGTCGATTTTTGTGATGCTCGTCAGGGGGGCGGAGCCTATGGAAAAACGCCAGCAACGCGGCCTTTT
TACGGTTCCTGGCCTTTTGCTGGCCTTTTGCTCACATGGCTCGAC
Features (pLannotate 1.2.2; 10 found; start..end, strand, type, name):
   1159..2091    +  CDS            hRluc: Renilla luciferase human codon-optimized
   2098..2145    +  CDS            hCL1: non-ORF yeast peptide conferring ubiquitin-dependent degradation human codon-optimized
   2152..2268    +  CDS            hPEST: PEST degradation sequence from mouse ornithine decarboxylase human codon-optimized
   2354..2612    +  ncRNA          IRES HCV: Accession: RF00061 - Hepatitis C virus internal ribosome entry site
   2674..4326    +  CDS            luciferase: firefly luciferase; luc+; enhanced luc+ version of the luciferase gene AAS38485.1 42718124.0
   4370..4491    -  polyA_signal   SV40 poly(A) signal: SV40 polyadenylation signal
   4514..4582    -  CDS            large T antigen (fragment): large T antigen from SV40 (simian virus 40)
   4624..4728    +  promoter       AmpR promoter: bla
   4729..5589    +  CDS            AmpR: β-lactamase; bla; confers resistance to ampicillin, carbenicillin, and related antibiotics
   5760..6348    +  rep_origin     ori: high-copy-number ColE1/pMB1/pBR322/pUC origin of replication
