[The description below was written by a language model from this plasmid's Addgene catalogue record and pLannotate feature annotations shown in this document.]
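Description:
psiCHECK2-Eef2TOPm-RLCP-HCVIRES-FL is a bicistronic dual-luciferase reporter plasmid built on the psiCHECK2 backbone and intended for expression in mammalian cells. It is propagated in E. coli through a high-copy ColE1/pUC-type origin and selected with ampicillin via the β-lactamase gene and its native promoter.

The insert, assembled by Gibson cloning, supplies the promoter and 5′ UTR of the mouse Eef2 gene, which encodes a translation elongation factor and whose mRNA normally begins with a terminal oligopyrimidine (TOP) motif. Here the TOP motif has been mutated, replacing the pyrimidine tract with purine-rich sequence. The annotation software did not label this region, but it presumably lies in the unannotated stretch upstream of the first reading frame. That first cistron is human codon-optimized Renilla luciferase followed by the hCL1 and hPEST degradation sequences ("RLCP"). These destabilize the protein so that its signal tracks recent translation rather than accumulated enzyme. Downstream, a hepatitis C virus IRES drives cap-independent translation of firefly luciferase (luc+) from the same transcript, and an SV40 polyadenylation signal follows the cassette.

Because both luciferases come from one mRNA, the IRES-driven firefly signal works as an internal normalizer for transcript abundance. The Renilla signal reports cap-dependent translation directed by the Eef2 5′ UTR. With its TOP motif disrupted, this construct presumably serves as the negative-control counterpart to a wild-type TOP reporter. The associated study concerns LARP1-mediated translational repression during mTORC1 inhibition, so it would be used to test whether that repression depends on an intact TOP motif.
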