Addgene plasmid #233629: psiCHECK2-Eef2TOPm-RLCP-HCVIRES-FL
Purpose: Expression of bicistronic reporter with mutated TOP motif
Depositing lab: Shintaro Iwasaki. Publication: eIF4A1 enhances LARP1-mediated translational repression during mTORC1 inhibition. Shichino Y, Yamaguchi T, Kashiwagi K, Mito M, Takahashi M, Ito T, Ingolia NT, Kuba K, Iwasaki S. Nat Struct Mol Biol. 2024 Oct;31(10):1557-1566. doi: 10.1038/s41594-024-01321-7. Epub 2024 May 21. PubMed 38773334.
Backbone
  Vector backbone: psiCHECK2
  Vector type: Luciferase
Growth in bacteria
  Bacterial resistance: Ampicillin, 100 μg/mL
  Growth temperature: 37°C
  Growth strain: DH5alpha
  Copy number: High Copy
Gene/Insert
  Gene/Insert name: Promoter and 5'UTR of Eef2 gene with mutation in TOP motif and HCV IRES
  Species: M. musculus (mouse)
  Mutation: AGAAGG in TOP motif
  Entrez Gene: Eef2 (a.k.a. Ef-2)
  Cloning method: Gibson Cloning
Terms and licenses: Academic/Nonprofit Terms; Industry Terms: Not Available to Industry
How to cite: psiCHECK2-Eef2TOPm-RLCP-HCVIRES-FL was a gift from Shintaro Iwasaki (Addgene plasmid # 233629 ; http://n2t.net/addgene:233629 ; RRID:Addgene_233629)
